>Addgene plasmid #53823 | IFNGR2_pCSdest | addgene partial sequence | sequence record 94744 | CMV-F 5'-CGCAAATGGGCGGTAGGCGTG-3'
GCATGCTCGTTTAGGGAACCGCCATTCTGCCTGGGGACGTCGGAGCAAGCTTGATTTAGGTGACACTATA
GAATACAAGCTACTTGTTCTTTTTGCAGGATCCCATCGATTCGAATTCAAGGATCACAAGTTTGTACAAA
AAAGCAGGCACCATGCGACCGACGCTGCTGTGGTCGCTGCTGCTGCTGCTCGGAGTCTTCGCCGCCGCCG
CCGCGGCCCCGCCAGACCCTCTTTCCCAGCTGCCCGCTCCTCAGCACCCGAAGATTCGCCTGTACAACGC
AGAGCAGGTCCTGAGTTGGGAGCCAGTGGCCCTGAGCAATAGCACGAGGCCTGTTGTCTACCAAGTGCAG
TTTAAATACACCGACAGTAAATGGTTCACGGCCGACATCATGTCCATAGGGGTGAATTGTACACAGATCA
CAGCAACAGAGTGTGACTTCACTGCCGCCAGTCCCTCAGCAGGCTTCCCAATGGATTTCAATGTCACTCT
ACGCCTTCGAGCTGAGCTGGGAGCACTCCATTCTGCCTGGGTGACAATGCCTTGGTTTCAACACTATCGG
AATGTGACTGTCGGGCCTCCAGAAAACATTGAGGTGACCCCAGGAGAAGGCTCCCTCATCATCAGGTTCT
CCTCTCCCTTTGACATCGCTGATACCTCCACGGCCTTTTTTTGTTATTATGTCCATTACTGGGAAAAAGG
AGGAATCCAACAGGTCAAAGGCCCTTTCAGAAGCAACTCCATTTCATTGGATAACTTAAAACCCTCCAGA
GTGTACTGTTTACAAGTCCA
