>Addgene plasmid #53823 | IFNGR2_pCSdest | addgene partial sequence | sequence record 94981 | EBV-rev 5'-GTGGTTTGTCCAAACTCATC-3'
TACGACTCACTATAGTTCTAGAGGCTCGAGAGGATCACCACTTTGTACACGAAAGCTGGGTTCTAAAGCG
TTTGGAGAACATCTTCTTGCTCCTTTTCCGGAAACGAGATAATGGACACAGAGTCCCAGACGTCATCCTT
TGGTGAGCTGTCCTTGTCCAAGGCCTCTAAGATGGGCTGAGTTGGGTCTTTTAAATACTCTTCTATCTGT
AATGGGATGCTTGGTGGAGTGTGAAACCAGTATTTAATCAGGCCTCTATATTTCAGGACCAGGAAGAAAC
AGGCTCCTGCCAGCACCGACAGCAACGAAAATGTTCCCACGGAGATCAGGATGACTTGCTGAAGCTCAGT
GGAGGCATCTGCCATTGTTTCGTAGCAAGATATGTTGCTTAAATGCCCGACTCTAAAGATGTTACTTTTG
TTCCAAAGCAGTTGTGCCTGGACTTGTAAACAGTACACTCTGGAGGGTTTTAAGTTATCCAATGAAATGG
AGTTGCTTCTGAAAGGGCCTTTGACCTGTTGGATTCCTCCTTTTTCCCAGTAATGGACATAATAACAAAA
AAAGGCCGTGGAGGTATCAGCGATGTCAAAGGGAGAGGAGAACCTGATGATGAGGGAGCCTTCTCCTGGG
GTCACCTCAATGTTTTCTGGAGGCCCGACAGTCACATTCCGATAGTGTTGAAACCAAGGCATTGTCACCC
AGGCAGAATGGAGTGCTCCCAGCTCAGCTCGAAGGCGTAGAGTGACATTGAAATCCATTGGGAAGCCTGC
TGAGGGACTGGCGGCAGTGAAGTCACACTCTGTTGCTGTGATCTGTGT
