[The description below was written by a language model from this plasmid's Addgene catalogue record.]
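Description:
IFNGR2_pCSdest is a mammalian expression plasmid carrying the human IFNGR2 coding sequence, which encodes the interferon gamma receptor 2 subunit, in the pCSDest backbone, a Gateway destination vector. The insert of about 1 kb, which the depositor relates to a human IFNGR2 RefSeq transcript, was introduced by Gateway recombination into the roughly 4.1 kb backbone. The plasmid is maintained in E. coli at high copy number under ampicillin selection. The record does not list the origin of replication, polyadenylation signal or other backbone features, and no feature table is provided, so these details cannot be confirmed here. No epitope tag or fluorescent fusion is recorded for the insert.

Two promoters are recorded upstream of the insert, CMV and SP6, and this gives the construct a dual use. The CMV promoter supports direct expression of the open reading frame after transfection into vertebrate cells, while the SP6 bacteriophage promoter allows in vitro transcription of the same coding sequence to make synthetic mRNA, which can then be microinjected into embryos. The associated publication is a survey of how expression of human chromosome 21 genes affects early development in zebrafish (Danio rerio), and IFNGR2 is evidently one of the chromosome 21 genes in that clone set. The construct is therefore suited to overexpressing human IFNGR2 in zebrafish embryos to look for developmental phenotypes, as well as to general overexpression of the receptor subunit in cultured cells.
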