Addgene plasmid #53823: IFNGR2_pCSdest
Depositing lab: Roger Reeves. Depositing organization: Johns Hopkins University and School of Medicine. Publication: Survey of Human Chromosome 21 Gene Expression Effects on Early Development in Danio rerio. Edie S, Zaghloul NA, Leitch CC, Klinedinst DK, Lebron J, Thole JF, McCallion AS, Katsanis N, Reeves RH. G3 (Bethesda). 2018 Jul 2;8(7):2215-2223. doi: 10.1534/g3.118.200144. PubMed 29760202.
Backbone
  Vector backbone: pCSDest
  Backbone manufacturer: Lawson Lab (Addgene Plasmid 22423)
  Backbone size w/o insert (bp): 4095
  Vector type: Mammalian Expression
Growth in bacteria
  Bacterial resistance: Ampicillin, 100 μg/mL
  Growth temperature: 37°C
  Growth strain: Top10
  Copy number: High Copy
Gene/Insert
  Gene/Insert name: IFNGR2
  Species: H. sapiens (human)
  Insert size (bp): 1014
  Entrez Gene: IFNGR2 (a.k.a. AF-1, IFGR2, IFNGT1, IMD28)
  Promoter: SP6 and CMV
  Cloning method: Gateway Cloning
  Sequencing primers: 5′ CMV-F; 3′ EBV-Rev
Terms and licenses: Academic/Nonprofit Terms; Industry Terms
Depositor comments: NM_005534
How to cite: IFNGR2_pCSdest was a gift from Roger Reeves (Addgene plasmid # 53823 ; http://n2t.net/addgene:53823 ; RRID:Addgene_53823)
